Addgene plasmid #39699: KHBD00629
Depositing lab: Bart Deplancke. Depositing organization: Swiss Federal Institute of Technology (EPFL). Publication: Automated protein-DNA interaction screening of Drosophila regulatory elements. Korneel Hens, Jean-Daniel Feuz, Alina Isakova, Antonina Lagovitina, Andreas Massouras, Julien Bryois, Patrick Callaerts, Susan E. Celniker, Bart Deplancke. Nat Methods. 2011 Oct 30;8(12):1065-70. 10.1038/nmeth.1763 PubMed 22037703.
Backbone
  Vector backbone: pDONR221
  Backbone manufacturer: Invitrogen
  Backbone size w/o insert (bp): 2536
  Vector type: Gateway DONR vector
Growth in bacteria
  Bacterial resistance: Kanamycin, 50 μg/mL
  Growth temperature: 37°C
  Growth strain: DH5alpha
  Copy number: High Copy
Gene/Insert
  Gene/Insert name: CG2189 (alt names: FBgn0000439; Dfd; Deformed)
  Species: D. melanogaster (fly)
  Insert size (bp): 1758
  Entrez Gene: Dfd (a.k.a. Dmel_CG2189, BG:DS00276.5, CG2189, DFD, DmDfd, Dmel\CG2189, EbR11, dfd, l(3)84Ae)
  Promoter: none
  Cloning method: Gateway Cloning
  Sequencing primers: 5′ M13-F20; 3′ M13R
Terms and licenses: Academic/Nonprofit Terms; Industry Terms: Not Available to Industry
Depositor comments: Please note that the ORFs in this collection were cloned open-ended (without a stop codon).
How to cite: KHBD00629 was a gift from Bart Deplancke (Addgene plasmid # 39699 ; http://n2t.net/addgene:39699 ; RRID:Addgene_39699)
