[The description below was written by a language model from this plasmid's Addgene catalogue record.]
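Description:
KHBD00629 is a Gateway entry clone built in the pDONR221 backbone (Invitrogen), carrying the coding sequence of the Drosophila melanogaster gene Deformed (Dfd, CG2189), a transcription factor gene. The insert is recorded as 1758 bp in a backbone of 2536 bp without insert, and it was introduced by Gateway recombination cloning. The plasmid is maintained in E. coli as a high-copy construct under kanamycin selection. No feature table accompanies the record, so details such as the origin of replication and the exact recombination sites are not listed. As a recombined pDONR221 product, the open reading frame would normally be flanked by attL sites that allow LR transfer into destination vectors, and the M13 forward and reverse primer sites named for sequencing lie outside the insert.

The record states that there is no promoter driving the insert, which fits the role of an entry clone: it is a storage and shuttling vector rather than an expression construct, and expression depends on whichever destination vector receives the ORF. The depositor notes that ORFs in this collection were cloned open-ended, without a stop codon, so the Dfd coding sequence can be fused in frame to C-terminal tags or domains supplied by a destination vector, as well as to N-terminal ones. The plasmid belongs to a collection of fly ORF clones associated with work on automated screening of protein–DNA interactions at Drosophila regulatory elements, where such clones serve as the source of transcription factor coding sequences for transfer into assay vectors. The specific destination vectors are not given in the record.
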