>Addgene plasmid #39699 | KHBD00629 | depositor partial sequence | sequence record 50139 | KHBD00629 sequence 1758 bps
[1758 nt withheld, positions 1-1758]
