>Addgene plasmid #39699 | KHBD00629 | addgene partial sequence | sequence record 52262 | M13Rev
AATAATGATTTTATTTTGACTGATAGTGACCTGTTCGTTGCAACAAATTGATAAGCAATGCTTTCTTATA
ATGCCAACTTTGTACAAGAAAGTTGGCAA
[685 nt withheld, positions 100-784]
